>Addgene plasmid #228084 | mCit(S1h)8-gs | addgene full sequence | sequence record 451170 | Addgene NGS Result
GACGGATCGGGAGATCTCCCGATCCCCTATGGTGCACTCTCAGTACAATCTGCTCTGATGCCGCATAGTT
AAGCCAGTATCTGCTCCCTGCTTGTGTGTTGGAGGTCGCTGAGTAGTGCGCGAGCAAAATTTAAGCTACA
ACAAGGCAAGGCTTGACCGACAATTGCATGAAGAATCTGCTTAGGGTTAGGCGTTTTGCGCTGCTTCGCG
ATGTACGGGCCAGATATACGCGTTGACATTGATTATTGACTAGTTATTAATAGTAATCAATTACGGGGTC
ATTAGTTCATAGCCCATATATGGAGTTCCGCGTTACATAACTTACGGTAAATGGCCCGCCTGGCTGACCG
CCCAACGACCCCCGCCCATTGACGTCAATAATGACGTATGTTCCCATAGTAACGCCAATAGGGACTTTCC
ATTGACGTCAATGGGTGGAGTATTTACGGTAAACTGCCCACTTGGCAGTACATCAAGTGTATCATATGCC
AAGTACGCCCCCTATTGACGTCAATGACGGTAAATGGCCCGCCTGGCATTATGCCCAGTACATGACCTTA
TGGGACTTTCCTACTTGGCAGTACATCTACGTATTAGTCATCGCTATTACCATGGTGATGCGGTTTTGGC
AGTACATCAATGGGCGTGGATAGCGGTTTGACTCACGGGGATTTCCAAGTCTCCACCCCATTGACGTCAA
TGGGAGTTTGTTTTGGCACCAAAATCAACGGGACTTTCCAAAATGTCGTAACAACTCCGCCCCATTGACG
CAAATGGGCGGTAGGCGTGTACGGTGGGAGGTCTATATAAGCAGAGCTCTCTGGCTAACTAGAGAACCCA
CTGCTTACTGGCTTATCGAAATTAATACGACTCACTATAGGGAGACCCAAGCTTGGTACCGAGCTCGGAT
CCACTAGTAACGGCCGCCAGTGTGCTGGAATTCGCCACCATGCACCACCACCACCACCACATGGTGAGCA
AGGGCGAGGAGCTGTTCACCGGGGTGGTGCCCATCCTGGTCGAGCTGGACGGCGACGTAAACGGCCACAA
GTTCAGCGTGTCCGGCGAGGGCGAGGGCGATGCCACCTACGGCAAGCTGACCCTGAAGTTCATCTGCACC
ACCGGCAAGCTGCCCGTGCCCTGGCCCACCCTCGTGACCACCTTCGGCTACGGCCTGATGTGCTTCGCCC
GCTACCCCGACCACATGAAGCAGCACGACTTCTTCAAGTCCGCCATGCCCGAAGGCTACGTCCAGGAGCG
CACCATCTTCTTCAAGGACGACGGCAACTACAAGACCCGCGCCGAGGTGAAGTTCGAGGGCGACACCCTG
GTGAACTGCATCGAGCTGAAGGGCATCGACTTCAAGGAGGACGGCAACATCCTGGGGCACAAGCTGGAGT
ACAACTACAACAGCCACAACGTCTATATCATGGCCGACAAGCAGAAGAACGGCATCAAGGTGAACTTCAA
GATCCGCCACAACATCGAGGACGGCAGCGTGCAGCTCGCCGACCACTACCAGCAGAACACCCCCATCGGC
GACGGCCCCGTGCTGCTGCCCGACAACCACTACCTGAGCTACCAGTCCGCCCTGAGCAAAGACCCCAACG
AGAAGCGCGATCACATGGTCCTGCTGGAGTTCGTGACCGCCGCCGGGATCACTCTCGGCATGGACGAGCT
GTACAAGGGCTCAGGCTCTGGTGGGAGCAAAATTGCGGCGCTTAAGGAAGAGATTGCAGCTTTGGAGCAA
AAAAACGCTGCGTTGAAAGAGGGATCAGGGTCTGGTGGAAGTAAAATTGCGGCACTTAAGGAAGAAATTG
CAGCCTTGGAGCAGAAGAACGCAGCCCTCAAGGAAGGCAGCGGTTCTGGTGGGTCTAAAATCGCTGCGCT
TAAAGAAGAGATAGCGGCATTGGAACAGAAAAATGCGGCCCTTAAGGAGGGCAGTGGATCTGGCGGCTCT
AAGATAGCCGCCTTGAAGGAAGAGATTGCCGCACTGGAGCAAAAAAATGCAGCACTCAAAGAGGGCGGCT
CTGGAGGCTCTAAAATTGCGGCGCTTAAGGAAGAGATTGCAGCTTTGGAGCAAAAAAACGCTGCGTTGAA
AGAGGGATCAGGGTCTGGTGGAAGTAAAATTGCGGCACTTAAGGAAGAAATTGCAGCCTTGGAGCAGAAG
AACGCAGCCCTCAAGGAAGGCAGCGGTTCTGGTGGGTCTAAAATCGCTGCGCTTAAAGAAGAGATAGCGG
CATTGGAACAGAAAAATGCGGCCCTTAAGGAGGGCAGTGGATCTGGCGGCTCTAAGATAGCCGCCTTGAA
GGAAGAGATTGCCGCACTGGAGCAAAAAAATGCAGCACTCAAAGAGTAATCTAGAGGGCCCTATTCTATA
GTGTCACCTAAATGCTAGAGCTCGCTGATCAGCCTCGACTGTGCCTTCTAGTTGCCAGCCATCTGTTGTT
TGCCCCTCCCCCGTGCCTTCCTTGACCCTGGAAGGTGCCACTCCCACTGTCCTTTCCTAATAAAATGAGG
AAATTGCATCGCATTGTCTGAGTAGGTGTCATTCTATTCTGGGGGGTGGGGTGGGGCAGGACAGCAAGGG
GGAGGATTGGGAAGACAATAGCAGGCATGCTGGGGATGCGGTGGGCTCTATGGCTTCTGAGGCGGAAAGA
ACCAGCTGGGGCTCTAGGGGGTATCCCC
[124 nt withheld, positions 2689-2812]
C
[91 nt withheld, positions 2814-2904]
A
[49 nt withheld, positions 2906-2954]
CCTTTGACGTTGGAGTCCACGTTCTTT
[37 nt withheld, positions 2982-3018]
ACCCTATCTCGGTCTATTCTTTTGATTTATAAGGGATTTTGCCGATTTCGGCCTATTGGTTAAAAAATGA
GCTGATTTAACAAAAATTTAACGCGAATTAATTCTGTGGAATGTGTGTCAGTTAGGGTGTGGAAAGTCCC
CAGGCTCCCCAGCAGGCAGAAGTATGCAAAGCATGCATCTCAATTAGTCAGCAACCAGGTGTGGAAAGTC
CCCAGGCTCCCCAGCAGGCAGAAGTATGCAAAGCATGCATCTCAATTAGTCAGCAACCATAGTCCCGCCC
CTAACTCCGCCCATCCCGCCCCTAACTCCGCCCAGTTCCGCCCATTCTCCGCCCCATGGCTGACTAATTT
TTTTTATTTATGCAGAGGCCGAGGCCGCCTCTGCCTCTGAGCTATTCCAGAAGTAGTGAGGAGGCTTTTT
TGGAGGCCTAGGCTTTTGCAAAAAGCTCCCGGGAGCTTGTATATCCATTTTCGGATCTGATCAAGAGACA
GGATGAGGATCGTTTCGCATGATTGAACAAGATGGATTGCACGCAGGTTCTCCGGCCGCTTGGGTGGAGA
GGCTATTCGGCTATGACTGGGCACAACAGACAATCGGCTGCTCTGATGCCGCCGTGTTCCGGCTGTCAGC
GCAGGGGCGCCCGGTTCTTTTTGTCAAGACCGACCTGTCCGGTGCCCTGAATGAACTGCAGGACGAGGCA
GCGCGGCTATCGTGGCTGGCCACGACGGGCGTTCCTTGCGCAGCTGTGCTCGACGTTGTCACTGAAGCGG
GAAGGGACTGGCTGCTATTGGGCGAAGTGCCGGGGCAGGATCTCCTGTCATCTCACCTTGCTCCTGCCGA
GAAAGTATCCATCATGGCTGATGCAATGCGGCGGCTGCATACGCTTGATCCGGCTACCTGCCCATTCGAC
CACCAAGCGAAACATCGCATCGAGCGAGCACGTACTCGGATGGAAGCCGGTCTTGTCGATCAGGATGATC
TGGACGAAGAGCATCAGGGGCTCGCGCCAGCCGAACTGTTCGCCAGGCTCAAGGCGCGCATGCCCGACGG
CGAGGATCTCGTCGTGACCCATGGCGATGCCTGCTTGCCGAATATCATGGTGGAAAATGGCCGCTTTTCT
GGATTCATCGACTGTGGCCGGCTGGGTGTGGCGGACCGCTATCAGGACATAGCGTTGGCTACCCGTGATA
TTGCTGAAGAGCTTGGCGGCGAATGGGCTGACCGCTTCCTCGTGCTTTACGGTATCGCCGCTCCCGATTC
GCAGCGCATCGCCTTCTATCGCCTTCTTGACGAGTTCTTCTGAGCGGGACTCTGGGGTTCGAAATGACCG
ACCAAGCGACGCCCAACCTGCCATCACGAGATTTCGATTCCACCGCCGCCTTCTATGAAAGGTTGGGCTT
CGGAATCGTTTTCCGGGACGCCGGCTGGATGATCCTCCAGCGCGGGGATCTCATGCTGGAGTTCTTCGCC
CACCCCAACTTGTTTATTGCAGCTTATAATGGTTACAAATAAAGCAATAGCATCACAAATTTCACAAATA
AAGCATTTTTTTCACTGCATTCTAGTTGTGGTTTGTCCAAACTCATCAATGTATCTTATCATGTCTGTAT
ACCGTCGACCTCTAGCTAGAGCTTGGCGTAATCATGGTCATAGCTGTTTCCTGTGTGAAATTGTTATCCG
CTCACAATTCCACACAACATACGAGCCGGAAGCATAAAGTGTAAAGCCTGGGGTGCCTAATGAGTGAGCT
AACTCACATTAATTGCGTTGCGCTCACTGCCCGCTTTCCAGTCGGGAAACCTGTCGTGCCAGCTGCATTA
ATGAATCGGCCAACGCGCGGGGAGAGGCGGTTTGCGTATTGGGCGCTCTTCCGCTTCCTCGCTCACTGAC
TCGCTGCGCTCGGTCGTTCGGCTGCGGCGAGCGGTATCAGCTCACTCAAAGGCGGTAATACGGTTATCCA
CAGAATCAGGGGATAACGCAGGAAAGAACATGTGAGCAAAAGGCCAGCAAAAGGCCAGGAACCGTAAAAA
GGCCGCGTTGCTGGCGTTTTTCCATAGGCTCCGCCCCCCTGACGAGCATCACAAAAATCGACGCTCAAGT
CAGAGGTGGCGAAACCCGACAGGACTATAAAGATACCAGGCGTTTCCCCCTGGAAGCTCCCTCGTGCGCT
CTCCTGTTCCGACCCTGCCGCTTACCGGATACCTGTCCGCCTTTCTCCCTTCGGGAAGCGTGGCGCTTTC
TCATAGCTCACGCTGTAGGTATCTCAGTTCGGTGTAGGTCGTTCGCTCCAAGCTGGGCTGTGTGCACGAA
CCCCCCGTTCAGCCCGACCGCTGCGCCTTATCCGGTAACTATCGTCTTGAGTCCAACCCGGTAAGACACG
ACTTATCGCCACTGGCAGCAGCCACTGGTAACAGGATTAGCAGAGCGAGGTATGTAGGCGGTGCTACAGA
GTTCTTGAAGTGGTGGCCTAACTACGGCTACACTAGAAGAACAGTATTTGGTATCTGCGCTCTGCTGAAG
CCAGTTACCTTCGGAAAAAGAGTTGGTAGCTCTTGATCCGGCAAACAAACCACCGCTGGTAGCGGTGGTT
TTTTTGTTTGCAAGCAGCAGATTACGCGCAGAAAAAAAGGATCTCAAGAAGATCCTTTGATCTTTTCTAC
GGGGTCTGACGCTCAGTGGAACGAAAACTCACGTTAAGGGATTTTGGTCATGAGATTATCAAAAAGGATC
TTCACCTAGATCCTTTTAAATTAAAAATGAAGTTTTAAATCAATCTAAAGTATATATGAGTAAACTTGGT
CTGACAGTTACCAATGCTTAATCAGTGAGGCACCTATCTCAGCGATCTGTCTATTTCGTTCATCCATAGT
TGCCTGACTCCCCGTCGTGTAGATAACTACGATACGGGAGGGCTTACCATCTGGCCCCAGTGCTGCAATG
ATACCGCGAGACCCACGCTCACCGGCTCCAGATTTATCAGCAATAAACCAGCCAGCCGGAAGGGCCGAGC
GCAGAAGTGGTCCTGCAACTTTATCCGCCTCCATCCAGTCTATTAATTGTTGCCGGGAAGCTAGAGTAAG
TAGTTCGCCAGTTAATAGTTTGCGCAACGTTGTTGCCATTGCTACAGGCATCGTGGTGTCACGCTCGTCG
TTTGGTATGGCTTCATTCAGCTCCGGTTCCCAACGATCAAGGCGAGTTACATGATCCCCCATGTTGTGCA
AAAAAGCGGTTAGCTCCTTCGGTCCTCCGATCGTTGTCAGAAGTAAGTTGGCCGCAGTGTTATCACTCAT
GGTTATGGCAGCACTGCATAATTCTCTTACTGTCATGCCATCCGTAAGATGCTTTTCTGTGACTGGTGAG
TACTCAACCAAGTCATTCTGAGAATAGTGTATGCGGCGACCGAGTTGCTCTTGCCCGGCGTCAATACGGG
ATAATACCGCGCCACATAGCAGAACTTTAAAAGTGCTCATCATTGGAAAACGTTCTTCGGGGCGAAAACT
CTCAAGGATCTTACCGCTGTTGAGATCCAGTTCGATGTAACCCACTCGTGCACCCAACTGATCTTCAGCA
TCTTTTACTTTCACCAGCGTTTCTGGGTGAGCAAAAACAGGAAGGCAAAATGCCGCAAAAAAGGGAATAA
GGGCGACACGGAAATGTTGAATACTCATACTCTTCCTTTTTCAATATTATTGAAGCATTTATCAGGGTTA
TTGTCTCATGAGCGGATACATATTTGAATGTATTTAGAAAAATAAACAAATAGGGGTTCCGCGCACATTT
CCCCGAAAAGTGCCACCTGACGTC
Features (pLannotate 1.2.2; 22 found; start..end, strand, type, name):
     28..80      -  misc_feature   bom (fragment): basis of mobility region from pBR322
    235..614     +  enhancer       CMV enhancer: human cytomegalovirus immediate early enhancer
    615..818     +  promoter       CMV promoter: human cytomegalovirus (CMV) immediate early promoter
    814..847     +  LTR            5' LTR (truncated) (fragment): truncated 5' long terminal repeat (LTR) from HIV-1
    863..881     +  promoter       T7 promoter: promoter for bacteriophage T7 RNA polymerase
    953..970     +  CDS            9xHis (fragment): 9xHis affinity tag
    971..1687    +  CDS            Citrine: enhanced variant of YFP (Heikal et al., 2001) mammalian codon-optimized
   2375..2393    -  promoter       SP6 promoter: promoter for bacteriophage SP6 RNA polymerase
   2419..2643    +  polyA_signal   bGH poly(A) signal: bovine growth hormone polyadenylation signal
   2647..2668    +  promoter       SV40 promoter (fragment): SV40 enhancer and early promoter
   2689..3117    +  rep_origin     f1 ori (sequence partly withheld): f1 bacteriophage origin of replication; arrow indicates direction of (+) strand synthesis
   3131..3460    +  promoter       SV40 promoter: SV40 enhancer and early promoter
   3527..4318    +  CDS            neo: KKA2_KLEPN - Also known as kan, nptII. Experimental evidence at protein level: Swiss-Prot protein existence level 1. Resistance to kanamycin, neomycin, paromomycin, ribostamycin, butirosin and gentamicin B. From Klebsiella pneumoniae.
   4342..4500    +  CDS            ble (fragment): BLE_KLEPN - Experimental evidence at protein level: Swiss-Prot protein existence level 1. Binding protein with a strong affinity to the bleomycin family of antibiotics. Binds to CL990; an antimitotic-antibiotic compound. From Klebsiella pneumoniae.
   4495..4616    +  polyA_signal   SV40 poly(A) signal: SV40 polyadenylation signal
   4689..4705    -  protein_bind   lac operator: The lac repressor binds to the lac operator to inhibit transcription in E. coli. This inhibition can be relieved by adding lactose or isopropyl-β-D-thiogalactopyranoside (IPTG). lac repressor encoded by lacI
   4713..4743    -  promoter       lac promoter: promoter for the E. coli lac operon
   4758..4779    -  protein_bind   CAP binding site: CAP binding activates transcription in the presence of cAMP. E. coli catabolite activator protein
   4792..4884    -  CDS            lacI (fragment): lac repressor; lacI; The lac repressor binds to the lac operator to inhibit transcription in E. coli. This inhibition can be relieved by adding lactose or isopropyl-β-D-thiogalactopyranoside (IPTG).
   5067..5655    -  rep_origin     ori: high-copy-number ColE1/pMB1/pBR322/pUC origin of replication
   5826..6686    -  CDS            AmpR: β-lactamase; bla; confers resistance to ampicillin, carbenicillin, and related antibiotics
   6687..6791    -  promoter       AmpR promoter: bla
