[The description below was written by a language model from this plasmid's Addgene catalogue record and pLannotate feature annotations shown in this document.]
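Description:
mCit(S1h)8-gs is a mammalian expression plasmid built on a pcDNA-type backbone (6,822 nt in the sequenced record) that encodes a synthetic fusion protein designed to drive phase separation in mammalian cells. In bacteria it is maintained through a high-copy ColE1/pUC-type origin and selected with ampicillin via the β-lactamase gene and its native promoter. An f1 origin is also present, along with small backbone remnants (bom, lac promoter/operator, and lacI fragments) that play no role in the design.

The expression cassette is driven by the human CMV immediate-early enhancer and promoter and terminated by the bovine growth hormone polyadenylation signal, with T7 and SP6 promoters flanking the insert as is typical of pcDNA vectors. The open reading frame begins with a short histidine tag (annotated as a partial 9xHis match) directly followed by Citrine, the yellow fluorescent reporter the catalogue calls mCitrine. The roughly 700 nt between Citrine and the SP6 site carries no annotation; according to the catalogue entry it holds eight repeats of the de novo designed coiled-coil segment S1h joined by short flexible linkers ("gs" in the name presumably refers to these linkers), assembled by Gibson cloning. A separate SV40 promoter–neo–SV40 poly(A) cassette would allow G418 selection of stably transfected cells.

The multivalent coiled-coil array is intended to provide repeated interaction sites that promote the formation of liquid condensates, while the N-terminal fluorescent protein lets these be visualised in live cells. The construct is used to study programmable, coiled-coil-mediated phase separation.
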