Addgene plasmid #228084: mCit(S1h)8-gs
Purpose: Mammalian expression of coiled coil segments (S1h)x8, with short flexible linkers and N-terminal mCitrine; for phase separation and forming of liquid condensates in mammalian cells.
Depositing lab: Roman Jerala. Depositing organization: National Institute of Chemistry. Publication: Programmable de novo designed coiled coil-mediated phase separation in mammalian cells. Ramsak M, Ramirez DA, Hough LE, Shirts MR, Vidmar S, Elersic Filipic K, Anderluh G, Jerala R. Nat Commun. 2023 Dec 2;14(1):7973. doi: 10.1038/s41467-023-43742-w. PubMed 38042897.
Backbone
  Vector backbone: pcDNA
  Vector type: Mammalian Expression
Growth in bacteria
  Bacterial resistance: Ampicillin, 100 μg/mL
  Growth temperature: 37°C
  Growth strain: DH5alpha
  Copy number: High Copy
Gene/Insert
  Gene/Insert name: mCit, S1h
  Species: Synthetic
  Cloning method: Gibson Cloning
Terms and licenses: Academic/Nonprofit Terms; Industry Terms: Not Available to Industry
How to cite: mCit(S1h)8-gs was a gift from Roman Jerala (Addgene plasmid # 228084 ; http://n2t.net/addgene:228084 ; RRID:Addgene_228084)
